LOCUS       Exported 9029 bp ds-DNA circular SYN 12-MAY-2021
DEFINITION  Expresses a plasma membrane calcium pump hPMCA2w/b.
ACCESSION   .
VERSION     .
KEYWORDS    pZac2.1-GfaABC1D-mCherry-hPMCA2w/b
SOURCE      synthetic DNA construct
  ORGANISM  synthetic DNA construct
REFERENCE   1 (bases 1 to 9029)
  AUTHORS   Yu X, Taylor AMW, Nagai J, Golshani P, Evans CJ, Coppola G, Khakh BS
  TITLE     Reducing Astrocyte Calcium Signaling In Vivo Alters Striatal
            Microcircuits and Causes Repetitive Behavior.
  JOURNAL   Neuron. 2018 Aug 27. pii: S0896-6273(18)30688-3. doi:
            10.1016/j.neuron.2018.08.015.
  PUBMED    30174118
REFERENCE   2 (bases 1 to 9029)
  AUTHORS   .
  TITLE     Direct Submission
  JOURNAL   Exported May 12, 2021 from SnapGene Server 1.1.58
            http://www.snapgene.com
FEATURES             Location/Qualifiers
     source          1..9029
                     /organism="synthetic DNA construct"
                     /mol_type="other DNA"
     polyA_signal    40..161
                     /label=SV40 poly(A) signal
                     /note="SV40 polyadenylation signal"
     primer_bind     complement(51..70)
                     /label=EBV-rev
                     /note="SV40 polyA terminator, reverse primer"
     primer_bind     105..124
                     /label=SV40pA-R
                     /note="SV40 polyA, reverse primer"
     repeat_region   323..452
                     /label=AAV2 ITR
     primer_bind     complement(471..488)
                     /label=M13 Forward
                     /note="In lacZ gene. Also called M13-F20 or M13 (-21)
                     Forward"
     primer_bind     complement(471..487)
                     /label=M13 fwd
                     /note="common sequencing primer, one of multiple similar
                     variants"
     primer_bind     complement(480..502)
                     /label=M13/pUC Forward
                     /note="In lacZ gene"
     rep_origin      629..1084
                     /direction=RIGHT
                     /label=f1 ori
                     /note="f1 bacteriophage origin of replication; arrow
                     indicates direction of (+) strand synthesis"
     primer_bind     complement(716..735)
                     /label=F1ori-R
                     /note="F1 origin, reverse primer"
     primer_bind     926..947
                     /label=F1ori-F
                     /note="F1 origin, forward primer"
     promoter        1110..1214
                     /gene="bla"
                     /label=AmpR promoter
     CDS             1215..2075
                     /codon_start=1
                     /gene="bla"
                     /product="beta-lactamase"
                     /label=AmpR
                     /note="confers resistance to ampicillin, carbenicillin, and
                     related antibiotics"
                     /translation="MSIQHFRVALIPFFAAFCLPVFAHPETLVKVKDAEDQLGARVGYI
                     ELDLNSGKILESFRPEERFPMMSTFKVLLCGAVLSRIDAGQEQLGRRIHYSQNDLVEYS
                     PVTEKHLTDGMTVRELCSAAITMSDNTAANLLLTTIGGPKELTAFLHNMGDHVTRLDRW
                     EPELNEAIPNDERDTTMPVAMATTLRKLLTGELLTLASRQQLIDWMEADKVAGPLLRSA
                     LPAGWFIADKSGAGERGSRGIIAALGPDGKPSRIVVIYTTGSQATMDERNRQIAEIGAS
                     LIKHW"
     primer_bind     complement(1433..1452)
                     /label=Amp-R
                     /note="Ampicillin resistance gene, reverse primer"
     rep_origin      2246..2834
                     /direction=RIGHT
                     /label=ori
                     /note="high-copy-number ColE1/pMB1/pBR322/pUC origin of
                     replication"
     primer_bind     2735..2754
                     /label=pBR322ori-F
                     /note="pBR322 origin, forward primer"
     primer_bind     2988..3005
                     /label=L4440
                     /note="L4440 vector, forward primer"
     protein_bind    3122..3143
                     /label=CAP binding site
                     /bound_moiety="E. coli catabolite activator protein"
                     /note="CAP binding activates transcription in the presence
                     of cAMP."
     promoter        3158..3188
                     /label=lac promoter
                     /note="promoter for the E. coli lac operon"
     protein_bind    3196..3212
                     /label=lac operator
                     /bound_moiety="lac repressor encoded by lacI"
                     /note="The lac repressor binds to the lac operator to
                     inhibit transcription in E. coli. This inhibition can be
                     relieved by adding lactose or
                     isopropyl-beta-D-thiogalactopyranoside (IPTG)."
     primer_bind     3201..3223
                     /label=M13/pUC Reverse
                     /note="In lacZ gene"
     primer_bind     3220..3236
                     /label=M13 rev
                     /note="common sequencing primer, one of multiple similar
                     variants"
     primer_bind     3220..3236
                     /label=M13 Reverse
                     /note="In lacZ gene. Also called M13-rev"
     repeat_region   3274..3403
                     /label=AAV2 ITR
     intron          4254..4386
                     /label=chimeric intron
                     /note="chimera between introns from human beta-globin and
                     immunoglobulin heavy chain genes"
     primer_bind     4369..4388
                     /label=pMT2-F
                     /note="Synthetic intron, forward primer"
     promoter        4431..4449
                     /label=T7 promoter
                     /note="promoter for bacteriophage T7 RNA polymerase"
     CDS             4455..5162
                     /codon_start=1
                     /product="monomeric derivative of DsRed fluorescent protein
                     (Shaner et al., 2004)"
                     /label=mCherry
                     /note="mammalian codon-optimized"
                     /translation="MVSKGEEDNMAIIKEFMRFKVHMEGSVNGHEFEIEGEGEGRPYEG
                     TQTAKLKVTKGGPLPFAWDILSPQFMYGSKAYVKHPADIPDYLKLSFPEGFKWERVMNF
                     EDGGVVTVTQDSSLQDGEFIYKVKLRGTNFPSDGPVMQKKTMGWEASSERMYPEDGALK
                     GEIKQRLKLKDGGHYDAEVKTTYKAKKPVQLPGAYNVNIKLDITSHNEDYTIVEQYERA
                     EGRHSTGGMDELYK"
     primer_bind     complement(4600..4618)
                     /label=mCherry-R
                     /note="mCherry, reverse primer"
     primer_bind     4868..4887
                     /label=mCherry-F
                     /note="mCherry, forward primer"
     CDS             5178..5204
                     /codon_start=1
                     /product="HA (human influenza hemagglutinin) epitope tag"
                     /label=HA
                     /translation="YPYDVPDYA"
     CDS             5205..5222
                     /codon_start=1
                     /product="6xHis affinity tag"
                     /label=6xHis
                     /translation="HHHHHH"
     CDS             5223..5240
                     /codon_start=1
                     /product="thrombin recognition and cleavage site"
                     /label=thrombin site
                     /translation="LVPRGS"
     regulatory      5292..5301
                     /regulatory_class="other"
                     /note="vertebrate consensus sequence for strong initiation
                     of translation (Kozak, 1987)"
     CDS             complement(5799..5810)
                     /codon_start=1
                     /product="Factor Xa recognition and cleavage site"
                     /label=Factor Xa site
                     /translation="IEGR"
     regulatory      6360..6369
                     /regulatory_class="other"
                     /note="vertebrate consensus sequence for strong initiation
                     of translation (Kozak, 1987)"
ORIGIN
        1 tctagagtcg acccgggcgg ccgcttcgag cagacatgat aagatacatt gatgagtttg
       61 gacaaaccac aactagaatg cagtgaaaaa aatgctttat ttgtgaaatt tgtgatgcta
      121 ttgctttatt tgtaaccatt ataagctgca ataaacaagt taacaacaac aattgcattc
      181 attttatgtt tcaggttcag ggggagatgt gggaggtttt ttaaagcaag taaaacctct
      241 acaaatgtgg taaaatcgat aaggatcttc ctagagcatg gctacgtaga taagtagcat
      301 ggcgggttaa tcattaacta caaggaaccc ctagtgatgg agttggccac tccctctctg
      361 cgcgctcgct cgctcactga ggccgggcga ccaaaggtcg cccgacgccc gggctttgcc
      421 cgggcggcct cagtgagcga gcgagcgcgc agccttaatt aacctaattc actggccgtc
      481 gttttacaac gtcgtgactg ggaaaaccct ggcgttaccc aacttaatcg ccttgcagca
      541 catccccctt tcgccagctg gcgtaatagc gaagaggccc gcaccgatcg cccttcccaa
      601 cagttgcgca gcctgaatgg cgaatgggnn nnnnnnnnnn nnnnnnnnnn nnnnnnnnnn
      661 nnnnnnnnnn nnnnnnnnnn nnnnnnnnnn nnnnnnnnnn nnnnnnnnnn nnnnnnnnnn
      721 nnnnnnnnnn nnnnnnnnnn nnnnnnnnnn nncnnnnnnn nnnnnnnnnn nnnnnnnnnn
      781 nnnnnnnnnn nnnnnnnnnn nnnnnnnnnn nnnnnnnnnn nnnnnnnnnn nnnnnnnnnn
      841 nnnnannnnn nnnnnnnnnn nnnnnnnnnn nnnnnnnnnn nnnnnnnnnn nnnncctttg
      901 acgttggagt ccacgttctt taatagtgga ctcttgttcc aaactggaac aacactcaac
      961 cctatctcgg tctattcttt tgatttataa gggattttgc cgatttcggc ctattggtta
     1021 aaaaatgagc tgatttaaca aaaatttaac gcgaatttta acaaaatatt aacgcttaca
     1081 atttaggtgg cacttttcgg ggaaatgtgc gcggaacccc tatttgttta tttttctaaa
     1141 tacattcaaa tatgtatccg ctcatgagac aataaccctg ataaatgctt caataatatt
     1201 gaaaaaggaa gagtatgagt attcaacatt tccgtgtcgc ccttattccc ttttttgcgg
     1261 cattttgcct tcctgttttt gctcacccag aaacgctggt gaaagtaaaa gatgctgaag
     1321 atcagttggg tgcacgagtg ggttacatcg aactggatct caacagcggt aagatccttg
     1381 agagttttcg ccccgaagaa cgttttccaa tgatgagcac ttttaaagtt ctgctatgtg
     1441 gcgcggtatt atcccgtatt gacgccgggc aagagcaact cggtcgccgc atacactatt
     1501 ctcagaatga cttggttgag tactcaccag tcacagaaaa gcatcttacg gatggcatga
     1561 cagtaagaga attatgcagt gctgccataa ccatgagtga taacactgcg gccaacttac
     1621 ttctgacaac gatcggagga ccgaaggagc taaccgcttt tttgcacaac atgggggatc
     1681 atgtaactcg ccttgatcgt tgggaaccgg agctgaatga agccatacca aacgacgagc
     1741 gtgacaccac gatgcctgta gcaatggcaa caacgttgcg caaactatta actggcgaac
     1801 tacttactct agcttcccgg caacaattaa tagactggat ggaggcggat aaagttgcag
     1861 gaccacttct gcgctcggcc cttccggctg gctggtttat tgctgataaa tctggagccg
     1921 gtgagcgtgg gtctcgcggt atcattgcag cactggggcc agatggtaag ccctcccgta
     1981 tcgtagttat ctacacgacg gggagtcagg caactatgga tgaacgaaat agacagatcg
     2041 ctgagatagg tgcctcactg attaagcatt ggtaactgtc agaccaagtt tactcatata
     2101 tactttagat tgatttaaaa cttcattttt aatttaaaag gatctaggtg aagatccttt
     2161 ttgataatct catgaccaaa atcccttaac gtgagttttc gttccactga gcgtcagacc
     2221 ccgtagaaaa gatcaaagga tcttcttgag atcctttttt tctgcgcgta atctgctgct
     2281 tgcaaacaaa aaaaccaccg ctaccagcgg tggtttgttt gccggatcaa gagctaccaa
     2341 ctctttttcc gaaggtaact ggcttcagca gagcgcagat accaaatact gttcttctag
     2401 tgtagccgta gttaggccac cacttcaaga actctgtagc accgcctaca tacctcgctc
     2461 tgctaatcct gttaccagtg gctgctgcca gtggcgataa gtcgtgtctt accgggttgg
     2521 actcaagacg atagttaccg gataaggcgc agcggtcggg ctgaacgggg ggttcgtgca
     2581 cacagcccag cttggagcga acgacctaca ccgaactgag atacctacag cgtgagctat
     2641 gagaaagcgc cacgcttccc gaagggagaa aggcggacag gtatccggta agcggcaggg
     2701 tcggaacagg agagcgcacg agggagcttc cagggggaaa cgcctggtat ctttatagtc
     2761 ctgtcgggtt tcgccacctc tgacttgagc gtcgattttt gtgatgctcg tcaggggggc
     2821 ggagcctatg gaaaaacgcc agcaacgcgg cctttttacg gttcctggcc ttttgctggc
     2881 cttttgctca catgttcttt cctgcgttat cccctgattc tgtggataac cgtattaccg
     2941 cctttgagtg agctgatacc gctcgccgca gccgaacgac cgagcgcagc gagtcagtga
     3001 gcgaggaagc ggaagagcgc ccaatacgca aaccgcctct ccccgcgcgt tggccgattc
     3061 attaatgcag ctggcacgac aggtttcccg actggaaagc gggcagtgag cgcaacgcaa
     3121 ttaatgtgag ttagctcact cattaggcac cccaggcttt acactttatg cttccggctc
     3181 gtatgttgtg tggaattgtg agcggataac aatttcacac aggaaacagc tatgaccatg
     3241 attacgccag atttaattaa ggccttaatt aggctgcgcg ctcgctcgct cactgaggcc
     3301 gcccgggcaa agcccgggcg tcgggcgacc tttggtcgcc cggcctcagt gagcgagcga
     3361 gcgcgcagag agggagtggc caactccatc actaggggtt ccttgtagtt aatgattaac
     3421 ccgccatgct acttatctac gtagccatgc tctaggaaga tctaacatat cctggtgtgg
     3481 agtaggggac gctgctctga cagaggctcg ggggcctgag ctggctctgt gagctgggga
     3541 ggaggcagac agccaggcct tgtctgcaag cagacctggc agcattgggc tggccgcccc
     3601 ccagggcctc ctcttcatgc ccagtgaatg actcaccttg gcacagacac aatgttcggg
     3661 gtgggcacag tgcctgcttc ccgccgcacc ccagcccccc tcaaatgcct tccgagaagc
     3721 ccattgagca gggggcttgc attgcacccc agcctgacag cctggcatct tgggataaaa
     3781 gcagcacagc cccctagggg ctgcccttgc tgtgtggcgc caccggcggt ggagaacaag
     3841 gctctattca gcctgtgccc aggaaagggg atcaggggat gcccaggcat ggacagtggg
     3901 tggcaggggg ggagaggagg gctgtctgct tcccagaagt ccaaggacac aaatgggtga
     3961 ggggagagct ctccccatag ctgggctgcg gcccaacccc accccctcag gctatgccag
     4021 ggggtgttgc caggggcacc cgggcatcgc cagtctagcc cactccttca taaagccctc
     4081 gcatcccagg agcgagcaga gccagagcag gttggagagg agacgcatca cctccgctgc
     4141 tcgcaagctt tattgcggta gtttatcaca gttaaattgc taacgcagtc agtgcttctg
     4201 acacaacagt ctcgaactta agctgcagaa gttggtcgtg aggcactggg caggtaagta
     4261 tcaaggttac aagacaggtt taaggagacc aatagaaact gggcttgtcg agacagagaa
     4321 gactcttgcg tttctgatag gcacctattg gtcttactga catccacttt gcctttctct
     4381 ccacaggtgt ccactcccag ttcaattaca gctcttaagg ctagagtact taatacgact
     4441 cactataggc tagcatggtg agcaagggcg aggaggataa catggccatc atcaaggagt
     4501 tcatgcgctt caaggtgcac atggagggct ccgtgaacgg ccacgagttc gagatcgagg
     4561 gcgagggcga gggccgcccc tacgagggca cccagaccgc caagctgaag gtgaccaagg
     4621 gtggccccct gcccttcgcc tgggacatcc tgtcccctca gttcatgtac ggctccaagg
     4681 cctacgtgaa gcaccccgcc gacatccccg actacttgaa gctgtccttc cccgagggct
     4741 tcaagtggga gcgcgtgatg aacttcgagg acggcggcgt ggtgaccgtg acccaggact
     4801 cctccctgca ggacggcgag ttcatctaca aggtgaagct gcgcggcacc aacttcccct
     4861 ccgacggccc cgtaatgcag aagaagacca tgggctggga ggcctcctcc gagcggatgt
     4921 accccgagga cggcgccctg aagggcgaga tcaagcagag gctgaagctg aaggacggcg
     4981 gccactacga cgctgaggtc aagaccacct acaaggccaa gaagcccgtg cagctgcccg
     5041 gcgcctacaa cgtcaacatc aagttggaca tcacctccca caacgaggac tacaccatcg
     5101 tggaacagta cgaacgcgcc gagggccgcc actccaccgg cggcatggac gagctgtaca
     5161 agtccggact cagatcctac ccctatgatg tgcctgacta tgcccaccac caccaccacc
     5221 acctggtgcc caggggcagc agatctcgag ctcaagcttc gaattctgca gtcgacggta
     5281 ccgcggtggc ggccgccatg ggtgacatga ccaacagcga cttttactcc aaaaaccaaa
     5341 gaaatgagtc gagccatggg ggcgagttcg ggtgcacaat ggaggagctc cgctccctca
     5401 tggagctgcg gggcactgag gctgtggtca agatcaagga gacttatggg gacaccgaag
     5461 ccatctgccg gcgcctcaaa acctcacctg ttgaaggttt gccggacacc gctccagacc
     5521 tggaaaagag aaagcaaatt tttgggcaaa actttatacc tccaaagaag ccaaaaacct
     5581 tcctgcagct cgtgtgggag gcgctgcagg acgtgacgct catcatcctg gagattgccg
     5641 ccatcatctc cctggggctg tccttctacc acccgcccgg cgagggcaac gaaggatgtg
     5701 cgacggccca gggtggggca gaggatgaag gagaggcaga ggcaggttgg atcgaggggg
     5761 ccgccattct cctctcagtt atctgtgtgg tcctggtcac ggccttcaat gactggagca
     5821 aagagaaaca gttccggggc ctgcagagcc gcatcgagca ggaacagaaa tttaccgtag
     5881 tccgggctgg ccaggtggtg cagatccctg tggctgagat cgtggttggg gacatagccc
     5941 aggtcaaata tggtgacctc ctccctgccg acggcctctt catccagggc aatgacctca
     6001 agattgatga aagctcccta actggagagt ctgaccaggt gcgcaagtcc gtggacaagg
     6061 accccatgct gctgtcagga acccacgtga tggagggctc aggacggatg ttggtgactg
     6121 ctgtgggtgt gaactctcag actggcatca tctttaccct cctgggggct ggtggtgaag
     6181 aggaagagaa gaaagacaaa aaaggtgtga agaaggggga tggccttcag ctaccagcag
     6241 cagacggtgc ggcagcttca aatgctgcag atagtgcgaa tgccagccta gtcaatggta
     6301 aaatgcagga tggcaatgtg gacgccagcc agagcaaagc caaacagcag gacggggcag
     6361 ccgccatgga gatgcagccc ctcaagagtg ccgagggcgg cgacgctgac gacaggaaga
     6421 aggccagcat gcacaagaag gagaagtccg tgctgcaggg caagctcacc aagctggctg
     6481 tgcagatcgg gaaggcgggc ttggtgatgt cagccatcac ggtgatcatc ctggtgctct
     6541 acttcactgt ggacaccttc gtggtcaaca agaagccgtg gctgcctgag tgcacgcccg
     6601 tctacgtgca gtactttgtc aagttcttca tcattggcgt gacggtgctg gtggtcgccg
     6661 tgcccgaggg gctccctctg gccgtcacca tctcgttggc ctattcggtg aagaaaatga
     6721 tgaaggacaa caacctggta cgccacctgg atgcctgtga gaccatgggc aatgccacag
     6781 ccatctgctc agacaagaca ggcacgctga ccaccaatcg catgacagtg gtacaggcct
     6841 atgtcggcga cgtccactat aaagagatcc ccgaccccag ctccatcaac accaagacca
     6901 tggagctgct gatcaatgcc atcgccatca acagcgccta caccaccaag attctgcccc
     6961 cagagaagga gggcgccctg cctcggcagg tgggcaacaa gacggagtgc ggcctgctgg
     7021 gcttcgtgct ggacctgaag caggactacg agcccgtgcg cagccagatg ccagaggaga
     7081 agttgtacaa agtgtacacc ttcaactccg tgcgcaagtc catgagcact gtcatcaagc
     7141 tgcccgacga gagcttccgc atgtacagca agggggcttc tgagatcgtg ctcaagaagt
     7201 gctgcaaaat cctcaatggg gcgggagagc ctcgtgtctt ccggccccgc gaccgggacg
     7261 agatggtaaa gaaggtgatt gagcccatgg cttgcgatgg gctccgcact atctgcgtgg
     7321 cctaccgcga cttccccagc agcccggagc cggactggga caatgagaat gacatcctca
     7381 acgaactcac ctgcatctgc gtggtgggca tcgaggaccc ggtgcggcca gaggtcccag
     7441 aagccatccg caagtgccag cgggcaggca tcacggtccg catggtcact ggcgacaata
     7501 tcaacacggc tcgggccatc gccatcaagt gtggcatcat ccatcctggg gaggactttc
     7561 tgtgcctcga gggcaaggag ttcaacagga ggatccgcaa cgagaagggg gagattgagc
     7621 aggagcgaat tgacaagatc tggccaaagc tgcgggtgct ggctcgctcc tccccaacgg
     7681 acaagcatac cctggttaaa ggcatcatcg acagcacaca cactgagcag cggcaggtgg
     7741 tggccgtgac gggggacggg accaacgacg ggcctgcact caagaaggcc gacgtgggct
     7801 tcgccatggg catcgcaggc actgacgtgg ccaaggaggc ctcagacatc atcctgacag
     7861 acgacaattt cagcagcatc gtcaaggcag tgatgtgggg ccgcaacgtc tatgacagca
     7921 tctccaaatt cttgcagttc cagctcaccg tcaacgtggt ggccgtgatt gtggccttca
     7981 caggcgcctg catcacgcag gactcccctc tgaaggccgt gcagatgctc tgggtgaacc
     8041 tcatcatgga cacgtttgcc tcgctggcac tggccactga gccgcccacg gagaccctgc
     8101 tgctgaggaa gccgtacggc cgcaacaagc cgctcatctc caggaccatg atgaagaaca
     8161 tcctgggcca tgctgtctac cagcttgccc tcatcttcac cctgctcttt gttggcgaga
     8221 agatgttcca gatcgacagc gggaggaacg cgcccctgca ttcgccaccc tcagaacatt
     8281 acaccatcat cttcaacacc ttcgtcatga tgcagctctt caacgagatc aacgcccgca
     8341 agatccacgg cgagcgcaat gtctttgacg gcatcttccg gaaccccatc ttctgcacca
     8401 tcgtgctggg cacctttgcc atccagatag tgatcgtgca gtttggaggg aagccattca
     8461 gctgctctcc actgcagctg gaccagtgga tgtggtgcat attcattggg ttaggagagc
     8521 tcgtttgggg ccaggtcatc gccaccatcc cgaccagcag actcaagttc ctcaaggagg
     8581 caggcaggct cacacagaag gaggagatcc cggaggagga gctcaacgag gacgtggagg
     8641 agatcgacca cgcggagcgg gagctgcggc ggggccagat cctgtggttc cgaggcctga
     8701 atcggatcca gacacagatc cgcgtcgtga aggcgttccg tagctctctc tatgaaggtt
     8761 tagaaaagcc tgaatctcga acctccatcc ataacttcat ggctcatcct gaattccgga
     8821 tcgaagattc ccagccccac atccccctca ttgatgacac cgacctggaa gaagatgccg
     8881 cgctcaagca gaactcgagc ccgccgtcat ccctcaacaa gaacaacagc gccatcgaca
     8941 gtgggatcaa cctgacgacc gacacaagca aatcagctac ctcttcaagt ccagggagcc
     9001 ccatccacag cctggagacg tcgctttag
//
