[The description below was written by a language model from this plasmid's Addgene catalogue record and the feature table of its GenBank file.]
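Description:
pZac2.1-GfaABC1D-mCherry-hPMCA2w/b is an AAV transfer plasmid of about 9 kb built on the pZac2.1 backbone. It is designed to be packaged into recombinant adeno-associated virus for in vivo delivery, and a serotype 5 viral preparation is mentioned in the record. In bacteria it is maintained through a ColE1/pUC-type origin and selected with ampicillin via the beta-lactamase gene. An f1 phage origin and remnants of a lac promoter/operator region are also present in the backbone. Although the origin is annotated as a high-copy type, the repository lists the plasmid as low copy and propagated in a recombination-tolerant strain, which is common practice for preserving the two AAV2 inverted terminal repeats that flank the expression cassette and direct genome replication and packaging.

Between the ITRs, the construct name indicates that expression is driven by GfaABC1D, a compact GFAP-derived promoter used for astrocyte-selective expression. This promoter is not annotated in the feature table, but an unannotated stretch following the upstream ITR is where it would be expected. Next come a chimeric beta-globin/immunoglobulin intron, which enhances transcript processing, and a short T7 promoter. The open reading frame begins with mCherry, followed by an HA epitope, a 6xHis tag and a thrombin cleavage site, and continues into the human plasma membrane calcium ATPase 2 splice variant w/b (ATP2B2). The pump coding sequence itself is not annotated as a feature. An SV40 polyadenylation signal ends the transcript. The depositor notes a G73D substitution relative to the reference that reportedly does not affect function. The associated study used this calcium-extruding pump to reduce astrocyte calcium signalling in the striatum in vivo, with the red fluorescent fusion marking the cells that express it.
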