Addgene plasmid #111568: pZac2.1-GfaABC1D-mCherry-hPMCA2w/b
Purpose: Expresses a plasma membrane calcium pump hPMCA2w/b
Depositing lab: Baljit Khakh. Publication: Reducing Astrocyte Calcium Signaling In Vivo Alters Striatal Microcircuits and Causes Repetitive Behavior. Yu X, Taylor AMW, Nagai J, Golshani P, Evans CJ, Coppola G, Khakh BS. Neuron. 2018 Aug 27. pii: S0896-6273(18)30688-3. doi: 10.1016/j.neuron.2018.08.015. PubMed 30174118.
Backbone
  Vector backbone: pZac2.1
  Backbone size w/o insert (bp): 4454
  Total vector size (bp): 9029
  Vector type: AAV
Growth in bacteria
  Bacterial resistance: Ampicillin, 100 μg/mL
  Growth temperature: 37°C
  Growth strain: NEB Stable
  Copy number: Low Copy
Gene/Insert
  Gene/Insert name: Plasma membrane calcium pump 2, variant w/b (alt name: PMCA2w/b)
  Species: H. sapiens (human)
  Insert size (bp): 3732
  GenBank ID: NM_001036684.2
  Entrez Gene: ATP2B2 (a.k.a. DFNA82, PMCA2, PMCA2a, PMCA2i)
  Tag / fusion protein: mCherry (N terminal on insert)
Terms and licenses: Academic/Nonprofit Terms; Industry Terms: Not Available to Industry
Depositor comments: This sequence for PMCA2w/b contains a G73D mutation compared to the reference but the depositing lab confirms that this mutation does not affect plasmid function.
How to cite: pZac2.1-GfaABC1D-mCherry-hPMCA2w/b was a gift from Baljit Khakh (Addgene plasmid # 111568 ; http://n2t.net/addgene:111568 ; RRID:Addgene_111568) For viral preps, please replace (Addgene plasmid # 111568) in the above sentence with: (Addgene viral prep # 111568-AAV5)
